>Addgene plasmid #214729 | SpyTag-Quartet [SARS1] | addgene full sequence | sequence record 435534 | Addgene NGS Result
GACGGATCGGGAGATCTCCCGATCCCCTATGGTGCACTCTCAGTACAATCTGCTCTGATGCCGCATAGTT
AAGCCAGTATCTGCTCCCTGCTTGTGTGTTGGAGGTCGCTGAGTAGTGCGCGAGCAAAATTTAAGCTACA
ACAAGGCAAGGCTTGACCGACAATTGCATGAAGAATCTGCTTAGGGTTAGGCGTTTTGCGCTGCTTCGCG
ATGTACGGGCCAGATATACGCGTTGACATTGATTATTGACTAGTTATTAATAGTAATCAATTACGGGGTC
ATTAGTTCATAGCCCATATATGGAGTTCCGCGTTACATAACTTACGGTAAATGGCCCGCCTGGCTGACCG
CCCAACGACCCCCGCCCATTGACGTCAATAATGACGTATGTTCCCATAGTAACGCCAATAGGGACTTTCC
ATTGACGTCAATGGGTGGAGTATTTACGGTAAACTGCCCACTTGGCAGTACATCAAGTGTATCATATGCC
AAGTACGCCCCCTATTGACGTCAATGACGGTAAATGGCCCGCCTGGCATTATGCCCAGTACATGACCTTA
TGGGACTTTCCTACTTGGCAGTACATCTACGTATTAGTCATCGCTATTACCATGGTGATGCGGTTTTGGC
AGTACATCAATGGGCGTGGATAGCGGTTTGACTCACGGGGATTTCCAAGTCTCCACCCCATTGACGTCAA
TGGGAGTTTGTTTTGGCACCAAAATCAACGGGACTTTCCAAAATGTCGTAACAACTCCGCCCCATTGACG
CAAATGGGCGGTAGGCGTGTACGGTGGGAGGTCTATATAAGCAGAGCTCTCTGGCTAACTAGAGAACCCA
CTGCTTACTGGCTTATCGAAATTAATACGACTCACTATAGGGAGACCCAAGCTGGCTAGCGTTTAAACGG
GCCCTCTAGACTCGAGCGGCCGCCACCATGAACACCCAGATCCTGGTGTTCGCCCTGATCGCCATCATTC
CCACCAACGCCGACAAGATCGGATCTGGCGCCCACATCGTGATGGTGGACGCCTACAAGCCTACCAAAGG
CAGCGGTGGAAGCGGCGGATCTGGAACCGGTAGAGTGGCCCCTAGCAAAGAAGTCGTGCGGTTCCCCAAT
ATCACCAATCTGTGCCCCTTCGGCGAGGTGTTCAACGCCACCACATTTCCCTCTGTGTACGCCTGGGAGA
GAAAGCGGATCAGCAACTGCGTGGCCGACTACAGCGTGCTGTACAACAGCACCTCCTTTAGCACCTTCAA
GTGCTACGGCGTGTCCGCCACCAAGCTGAACGATCTGTGCTTCTCCAACGTGTACGCCGACAGCTTCGTG
GTCAAGGGCGACGATGTGCGGCAGATTGCTCCTGGACAGACAGGCGTGATCGCCGATTACAACTACAAGC
TGCCTGACGACTTCCTGGGCTGTGTGCTGGCCTGGAACACCAATAGCAAGGACAGCTCCACCAGCGGCAA
CTACAACTACCTGTACAGATGGGTCCGACGCAGCAAGCTGAATCCCTACGAGAGGGACCTGAGCAACGAC
ATCTATAGCCCTGGCGGCCAGAGCTGTTCTGCCGTGGGACCCAATTGCTACAACCCTCTGAGGCCCTACG
GCTTCTTTACCACAGCTGGCGTGGGCCACCAGCCTTACAGAGTGGTGGTGCTGTCATTCGAGCTGCTGAA
TGCCCCTGCCACAGTGTGTGGCCCTAAGCTGTCTACCGACCTGATCAAGAACCAGGGGAGTGGTGGGTCC
GGGGGTTCGGGACGGGTGTCCCCTACACACGAGGTCGTGCGGTTCCCCAATATCACCAACAGATGCCCCT
TCGACAAGGTGTTCAACGCCAGCAGATTCCCCAACGTGTACGCCTGGGAGCGCACCAAGATCAGCGATTG
CGTGGCCGATTACACCGTGCTGTACAACTCCACCAGCTTTAGCACCTTTAAGTGCTACGGCGTGTCCCCA
AGCAAGCTGATCGACCTGTGCTTCACCTCTGTGTACGCCGACACCTTCCTGATCCGGTCTAGCGAAGTGC
GACAAGTGGCCCCTGGCGAAACAGGCGTGATCGCCGACTACAACTACAAGCTGCCCGACGACTTCACCGG
CTGTGTGATCGCCTGGAATACCGCCAAGCAGGACCAGGGCCAGTACTACTACAGAAGCAGCAGAAAGACC
AAGCTCAAGCCCTTCGAGCGGGACCTGACCTCCGATGAGAATGGCGTCAGAACCCTGTCCACCTACGATT
TCTACCCCAATGTGCCCATCGAGTACCAGGCCACCAGAGTGGTGGTGCTGTCTTTCGAACTGCTGAACGC
CCCTGCCACAGTGTGTGGCCCTAAACTGTCTACAGCCCTGGTCAAGAACCAGTGCGTGAACTTCGGCAGC
GGCGGAACGGGAGGTAGTGGCCGGGTGCAGCCCACCGATAGCATCGTGCGGTTCCCCAATATCACCAATC
TGTGCCCCTTCGGCGAGGTGTTCAATGCCACCACATTCGCCTCTGTGTACGCCTGGAACCGGAAGCGGAT
CAGCAATTGCGTGGCCGACTACTCCGTGCTGTACAACAGCACCAGCTTCAGCACCTTCAAGTGCTACGGC
GTGTCCCCTACCAAGCTGAACGACCTGTGCTTCACAAACGTGTACGCCGACAGCTTCGTGATCACCGGGG
ATGAAGTGCGGCAGATTGCCCCTGGACAGACAGGCAAGATCGCCGACTACAACTACAAGCTGCCCGACGA
CTTCACCGGCTGTGTGATTGCCTGGAACTCCAAGCACATCGACGCCAAAGAAGGCGGGAACTTCAACTAC
CTGTACCGGCTGTTCCGGAAGGCCAACCTGAAGCCTTTCGAGCGGGATATCTCCACCGAGATCTACCAGG
CCGGCAGCAAGCCTTGTAATGGCCAGACAGGCCTGAACTGCTACTACCCACTGTACAGATACGGCTTCTA
CCCCACAGACGGCGTGGGCCACCAGCCTTATAGAGTGGTGGTGCTGAGCTTCGAGCTGCTGAATGCCCCT
GCCACAGTGTGCGGCCCTAAGAAAAGCACCAATCTCGTGAAGAACAAATGCGTGAACTTCGGTACGGGTG
GCAGTGGAGGGAGCGGGCGCGTGGTCCCGTCTGGCGACGTAGTGAGATTTCCTAATATAACCAATTTGTG
CCCCTTCGGGGAAGTATTTAACGCAACGAAATTCCCGTCCGTCTACGCGTGGGAAAGGAAGAAGATAAGT
AATTGTGTAGCCGATTATTCTGTCTTGTATAATTCAACATTCTTCTCAACCTTCAAGTGTTACGGGGTCT
CCGCAACAAAACTCAATGATCTCTGCTTCTCAAACGTGTATGCCGATTCTTTTGTCGTAAAGGGAGATGA
TGTCAGACAAATCGCGCCCGGGCAAACCGGGGTTATCGCAGATTATAACTATAAATTGCCTGACGACTTC
ATGGGCTGTGTACTTGCCTGGAACACCCGAAATATCGATGCCACAAGTACCGGGAACTACAATTACAAGT
ACAGATATCTGAGGCATGGGAAATTGCGCCCTTTTGAGCGAGATATATCAAATGTTCCCTTTAGCCCTGA
TGGCAAACCATGTACACCCCCAGCATTGAACTGCTATTGGCCTCTTAACGATTACGGTTTCTACACAACC
ACTGGCATTGGATATCAGCCTTACCGTGTCGTTGTCCTTTCTTTCGAACTCTTGAACGCTCCGGCTACCG
TGTGTGGACCTAAACTTTCCACCGATCTGATTAAGAACCAATGTGTGAACTTTTAGTAGACCGGTAAGCT
GAGCAGCGGCTACAAGGACGTGATCCTGTGGTTCAGCTTCGGCGCCAGCTGCTTCATCCTGCTGGCCATC
GTGATGGGCCTGGTGTTCATCTGCGTGAAGAACGGCAACATGCGGTGCACCATCTGCATCTGATGATATC
GAATTCCACCACACTGGACTAGTGGATCCGAGCTCGGTACCAAGCTTAAGTTTAAACCGCTGATCAGCCT
CGACTGTGCCTTCTAGTTGCCAGCCATCTGTTGTTTGCCCCTCCCCCGTGCCTTCCTTGACCCTGGAAGG
TGCCACTCCCACTGTCCTTTCCTAATAAAATGAGGAAATTGCATCGCATTGTCTGAGTAGGTGTCATTCT
ATTCTGGGGGGTGGGGTGGGGCAGGACAGCAAGGGGGAGGATTGGGAAGACAATAGCAGGCATGCTGGGG
ATGCGGTGGGCTCTATGGCTTCTGAGGCGGAAAGAACCAGCTGGGGCTCTAGGGGGTATCCCC
[124 nt withheld, positions 4264-4387]
C
[91 nt withheld, positions 4389-4479]
A
[49 nt withheld, positions 4481-4529]
CCTTTGACGTTGGAGTCCACGTTCTTT
[37 nt withheld, positions 4557-4593]
ACCCTATCTCGGTCTATTCTTTTGATTTATAAGGGATTTTGCCGATTTCGGCCTATTGGTTAAAAAATGA
GCTGATTTAACAAAAATTTAACGCGAATTAATTCTGTGGAATGTGTGTCAGTTAGGGTGTGGAAAGTCCC
CAGGCTCCCCAGCAGGCAGAAGTATGCAAAGCATGCATCTCAATTAGTCAGCAACCAGGTGTGGAAAGTC
CCCAGGCTCCCCAGCAGGCAGAAGTATGCAAAGCATGCATCTCAATTAGTCAGCAACCATAGTCCCGCCC
CTAACTCCGCCCATCCCGCCCCTAACTCCGCCCAGTTCCGCCCATTCTCCGCCCCATGGCTGACTAATTT
TTTTTATTTATGCAGAGGCCGAGGCCGCCTCTGCCTCTGAGCTATTCCAGAAGTAGTGAGGAGGCTTTTT
TGGAGGCCTAGGCTTTTGCAAAAAGCTCCCGGGAGCTTGTATATCCATTTTCGGATCTGATCAAGAGACA
GGATGAGGATCGTTTCGCATGATTGAACAAGATGGATTGCACGCAGGTTCTCCGGCCGCTTGGGTGGAGA
GGCTATTCGGCTATGACTGGGCACAACAGACAATCGGCTGCTCTGATGCCGCCGTGTTCCGGCTGTCAGC
GCAGGGGCGCCCGGTTCTTTTTGTCAAGACCGACCTGTCCGGTGCCCTGAATGAACTGCAGGACGAGGCA
GCGCGGCTATCGTGGCTGGCCACGACGGGCGTTCCTTGCGCAGCTGTGCTCGACGTTGTCACTGAAGCGG
GAAGGGACTGGCTGCTATTGGGCGAAGTGCCGGGGCAGGATCTCCTGTCATCTCACCTTGCTCCTGCCGA
GAAAGTATCCATCATGGCTGATGCAATGCGGCGGCTGCATACGCTTGATCCGGCTACCTGCCCATTCGAC
CACCAAGCGAAACATCGCATCGAGCGAGCACGTACTCGGATGGAAGCCGGTCTTGTCGATCAGGATGATC
TGGACGAAGAGCATCAGGGGCTCGCGCCAGCCGAACTGTTCGCCAGGCTCAAGGCGCGCATGCCCGACGG
CGAGGATCTCGTCGTGACCCATGGCGATGCCTGCTTGCCGAATATCATGGTGGAAAATGGCCGCTTTTCT
GGATTCATCGACTGTGGCCGGCTGGGTGTGGCGGACCGCTATCAGGACATAGCGTTGGCTACCCGTGATA
TTGCTGAAGAGCTTGGCGGCGAATGGGCTGACCGCTTCCTCGTGCTTTACGGTATCGCCGCTCCCGATTC
GCAGCGCATCGCCTTCTATCGCCTTCTTGACGAGTTCTTCTGAGCGGGACTCTGGGGTTCGAAATGACCG
ACCAAGCGACGCCCAACCTGCCATCACGAGATTTCGATTCCACCGCCGCCTTCTATGAAAGGTTGGGCTT
CGGAATCGTTTTCCGGGACGCCGGCTGGATGATCCTCCAGCGCGGGGATCTCATGCTGGAGTTCTTCGCC
CACCCCAACTTGTTTATTGCAGCTTATAATGGTTACAAATAAAGCAATAGCATCACAAATTTCACAAATA
AAGCATTTTTTTCACTGCATTCTAGTTGTGGTTTGTCCAAACTCATCAATGTATCTTATCATGTCTGTAT
ACCGTCGACCTCTAGCTAGAGCTTGGCGTAATCATGGTCATAGCTGTTTCCTGTGTGAAATTGTTATCCG
CTCACAATTCCACACAACATACGAGCCGGAAGCATAAAGTGTAAAGCCTGGGGTGCCTAATGAGTGAGCT
AACTCACATTAATTGCGTTGCGCTCACTGCCCGCTTTCCAGTCGGGAAACCTGTCGTGCCAGCTGCATTA
ATGAATCGGCCAACGCGCGGGGAGAGGCGGTTTGCGTATTGGGCGCTCTTCCGCTTCCTCGCTCACTGAC
TCGCTGCGCTCGGTCGTTCGGCTGCGGCGAGCGGTATCAGCTCACTCAAAGGCGGTAATACGGTTATCCA
CAGAATCAGGGGATAACGCAGGAAAGAACATGTGAGCAAAAGGCCAGCAAAAGGCCAGGAACCGTAAAAA
GGCCGCGTTGCTGGCGTTTTTCCATAGGCTCCGCCCCCCTGACGAGCATCACAAAAATCGACGCTCAAGT
CAGAGGTGGCGAAACCCGACAGGACTATAAAGATACCAGGCGTTTCCCCCTGGAAGCTCCCTCGTGCGCT
CTCCTGTTCCGACCCTGCCGCTTACCGGATACCTGTCCGCCTTTCTCCCTTCGGGAAGCGTGGCGCTTTC
TCATAGCTCACGCTGTAGGTATCTCAGTTCGGTGTAGGTCGTTCGCTCCAAGCTGGGCTGTGTGCACGAA
CCCCCCGTTCAGCCCGACCGCTGCGCCTTATCCGGTAACTATCGTCTTGAGTCCAACCCGGTAAGACACG
ACTTATCGCCACTGGCAGCAGCCACTGGTAACAGGATTAGCAGAGCGAGGTATGTAGGCGGTGCTACAGA
GTTCTTGAAGTGGTGGCCTAACTACGGCTACACTAGAAGAACAGTATTTGGTATCTGCGCTCTGCTGAAG
CCAGTTACCTTCGGAAAAAGAGTTGGTAGCTCTTGATCCGGCAAACAAACCACCGCTGGTAGCGGTGGTT
TTTTTGTTTGCAAGCAGCAGATTACGCGCAGAAAAAAAGGATCTCAAGAAGATCCTTTGATCTTTTCTAC
GGGGTCTGACGCTCAGTGGAACGAAAACTCACGTTAAGGGATTTTGGTCATGAGATTATCAAAAAGGATC
TTCACCTAGATCCTTTTAAATTAAAAATGAAGTTTTAAATCAATCTAAAGTATATATGAGTAAACTTGGT
CTGACAGTTACCAATGCTTAATCAGTGAGGCACCTATCTCAGCGATCTGTCTATTTCGTTCATCCATAGT
TGCCTGACTCCCCGTCGTGTAGATAACTACGATACGGGAGGGCTTACCATCTGGCCCCAGTGCTGCAATG
ATACCGCGAGACCCACGCTCACCGGCTCCAGATTTATCAGCAATAAACCAGCCAGCCGGAAGGGCCGAGC
GCAGAAGTGGTCCTGCAACTTTATCCGCCTCCATCCAGTCTATTAATTGTTGCCGGGAAGCTAGAGTAAG
TAGTTCGCCAGTTAATAGTTTGCGCAACGTTGTTGCCATTGCTACAGGCATCGTGGTGTCACGCTCGTCG
TTTGGTATGGCTTCATTCAGCTCCGGTTCCCAACGATCAAGGCGAGTTACATGATCCCCCATGTTGTGCA
AAAAAGCGGTTAGCTCCTTCGGTCCTCCGATCGTTGTCAGAAGTAAGTTGGCCGCAGTGTTATCACTCAT
GGTTATGGCAGCACTGCATAATTCTCTTACTGTCATGCCATCCGTAAGATGCTTTTCTGTGACTGGTGAG
TACTCAACCAAGTCATTCTGAGAATAGTGTATGCGGCGACCGAGTTGCTCTTGCCCGGCGTCAATACGGG
ATAATACCGCGCCACATAGCAGAACTTTAAAAGTGCTCATCATTGGAAAACGTTCTTCGGGGCGAAAACT
CTCAAGGATCTTACCGCTGTTGAGATCCAGTTCGATGTAACCCACTCGTGCACCCAACTGATCTTCAGCA
TCTTTTACTTTCACCAGCGTTTCTGGGTGAGCAAAAACAGGAAGGCAAAATGCCGCAAAAAAGGGAATAA
GGGCGACACGGAAATGTTGAATACTCATACTCTTCCTTTTTCAATATTATTGAAGCATTTATCAGGGTTA
TTGTCTCATGAGCGGATACATATTTGAATGTATTTAGAAAAATAAACAAATAGGGGTTCCGCGCACATTT
CCCCGAAAAGTGCCACCTGACGTC
Features (pLannotate 1.2.2; 25 found; start..end, strand, type, name):
     28..80      -  misc_feature   bom (fragment): basis of mobility region from pBR322
    235..614     +  enhancer       CMV enhancer: human cytomegalovirus immediate early enhancer
    615..818     +  promoter       CMV promoter: human cytomegalovirus (CMV) immediate early promoter
    814..847     +  LTR            5' LTR (truncated) (fragment): truncated 5' long terminal repeat (LTR) from HIV-1
    863..881     +  promoter       T7 promoter: promoter for bacteriophage T7 RNA polymerase
    938..1021    +  CDS            HA (fragment): HEMA_I34A0 - Experimental evidence at protein level: Swiss-Prot protein existence level 1. Binds to sialic acid-containing receptors on the cell surface, bringing about the attachment of the virus particle to the cell. This attachment induces virion internalization either through clathrin-dependent endocytosis or through clathrin- and caveolin- independent pathway. Plays a major role in the determination of host range restriction and virulence. Class I viral fusion protein. Responsible for penetration of the virus into the cell cytoplasm by mediating the fusion of the membrane of the endocytos
   1082..1777    +  CDS            S (fragment): SPIKE_SARS - Experimental evidence at protein level: Swiss-Prot protein existence level 1. [Spike protein S2']: Acts as a viral fusion peptide which is unmasked following S2 cleavage occurring upon virus endocytosis. From Severe acute respiratory syndrome coronavirus (SARS-CoV).
   1763..2434    +  CDS            S (fragment): SPIKE_BCRP3 - Experimental evidence at protein level: Swiss-Prot protein existence level 1. [Spike protein S2']: Acts as a viral fusion peptide which is unmasked following S2 cleavage occurring upon virus endocytosis. From Bat coronavirus Rp3/2004 (BtCoV/Rp3/2004) (SARS-like coronavirus Rp3).
   2402..3097    +  CDS            S (fragment): SPIKE_SARS2 - Experimental evidence at protein level: Swiss-Prot protein existence level 1. [Spike glycoprotein]: May down-regulate host tetherin (BST2) by lysosomal degradation, thereby counteracting its antiviral activity. From Severe acute respiratory syndrome coronavirus 2 (2019-nCoV) (SARS-CoV-2).
   3098..3763    +  CDS            S (fragment): SPIKE_SARS - Experimental evidence at protein level: Swiss-Prot protein existence level 1. [Spike protein S2']: Acts as a viral fusion peptide which is unmasked following S2 cleavage occurring upon virus endocytosis. From Severe acute respiratory syndrome coronavirus (SARS-CoV).
   3776..3910    +  CDS            HA (fragment): HEMA_I34A0 - Experimental evidence at protein level: Swiss-Prot protein existence level 1. Binds to sialic acid-containing receptors on the cell surface, bringing about the attachment of the virus particle to the cell. This attachment induces virion internalization either through clathrin-dependent endocytosis or through clathrin- and caveolin- independent pathway. Plays a major role in the determination of host range restriction and virulence. Class I viral fusion protein. Responsible for penetration of the virus into the cell cytoplasm by mediating the fusion of the membrane of the endocytos
   3994..4218    +  polyA_signal   bGH poly(A) signal: bovine growth hormone polyadenylation signal
   4222..4243    +  promoter       SV40 promoter (fragment): SV40 enhancer and early promoter
   4264..4692    +  rep_origin     f1 ori (sequence partly withheld): f1 bacteriophage origin of replication; arrow indicates direction of (+) strand synthesis
   4706..5035    +  promoter       SV40 promoter: SV40 enhancer and early promoter
   5102..5893    +  CDS            neo: KKA2_KLEPN - Also known as kan, nptII. Experimental evidence at protein level: Swiss-Prot protein existence level 1. Resistance to kanamycin, neomycin, paromomycin, ribostamycin, butirosin and gentamicin B. From Klebsiella pneumoniae.
   5917..6075    +  CDS            ble (fragment): BLE_KLEPN - Experimental evidence at protein level: Swiss-Prot protein existence level 1. Binding protein with a strong affinity to the bleomycin family of antibiotics. Binds to CL990; an antimitotic-antibiotic compound. From Klebsiella pneumoniae.
   6070..6191    +  polyA_signal   SV40 poly(A) signal: SV40 polyadenylation signal
   6264..6280    -  protein_bind   lac operator: The lac repressor binds to the lac operator to inhibit transcription in E. coli. This inhibition can be relieved by adding lactose or isopropyl-β-D-thiogalactopyranoside (IPTG). lac repressor encoded by lacI
   6288..6318    -  promoter       lac promoter: promoter for the E. coli lac operon
   6333..6354    -  protein_bind   CAP binding site: CAP binding activates transcription in the presence of cAMP. E. coli catabolite activator protein
   6367..6459    -  CDS            lacI (fragment): lac repressor; lacI; The lac repressor binds to the lac operator to inhibit transcription in E. coli. This inhibition can be relieved by adding lactose or isopropyl-β-D-thiogalactopyranoside (IPTG).
   6642..7230    -  rep_origin     ori: high-copy-number ColE1/pMB1/pBR322/pUC origin of replication
   7401..8261    -  CDS            AmpR: β-lactamase; bla; confers resistance to ampicillin, carbenicillin, and related antibiotics
   8262..8366    -  promoter       AmpR promoter: bla
