[The description below was written by a language model from this plasmid's Addgene catalogue record and pLannotate feature annotations shown in this document.]
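Description:
SpyTag-Quartet [SARS1] is a mammalian expression plasmid built on the pcDNA3.1 backbone, about 8.4 kb in total with a synthetic insert of roughly 2.8 kb introduced by Gibson cloning. It is propagated in E. coli as a high-copy plasmid through a ColE1/pUC-type origin with ampicillin selection from the β-lactamase gene. It also carries an f1 origin and an SV40 promoter-driven neomycin phosphotransferase cassette with an SV40 poly(A) signal, which allows G418 selection of transfected mammalian cells.

The payload is transcribed from the CMV immediate-early enhancer/promoter and terminated by the bGH polyadenylation signal; a T7 promoter lies just upstream of the coding region. The open reading frame encodes a single polypeptide, the "Quartet", in which four sarbecovirus spike receptor-binding domains (from SHC014, Rs4081, RaTG13 and SARS-CoV) are joined in series by glycine-serine linkers, with SpyTag fused at the N terminus. The automated annotation detects four consecutive spike fragments, labelled by their closest reference proteins (SARS-CoV, bat coronavirus Rp3, SARS-CoV-2 and SARS-CoV), which fits the four related RBDs in the catalogue order. It also flags short influenza haemagglutinin-derived fragments flanking the RBD array. The upstream one may serve as a secretion leader, but the record does not state the role of either. The small HIV-1 LTR, ble and lacI fragments are probably backbone remnants or annotation matches rather than functional elements.

SpyTag is a short peptide that forms a spontaneous covalent isopeptide bond with a SpyCatcher partner. According to the associated publication title, the expressed protein is intended for display on nanocages as a multiviral antigen, with the aim of eliciting broad anti-coronavirus immune responses in proactive vaccination studies.
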