Addgene plasmid #214729: SpyTag-Quartet [SARS1]
Purpose: In mammalian cells expresses a Quartet of receptor-binding domains (RBDs) from the sarbecoviruses SHC014, Rs4081, RaTG13, and SARS-CoV each separated by GS-linkers with an N-terminal SpyTag fusion
Depositing lab: Mark Howarth. Depositing organization: University of Oxford. Publication: Proactive vaccination using multiviral Quartet Nanocages to elicit broad anti-coronavirus responses. Hills RA, Tan TK, Cohen AA, Keeffe JR, Keeble AH, Gnanapragasam PNP, Storm KN, Rorick AV, West AP Jr, Hill ML, Liu S, Gilbert-Jaramillo J, Afzal M, Napier A, Admans G, James WS, Bjorkman PJ, Townsend AR, Howarth MR. Nat Nanotechnol. 2024 May 6. doi: 10.1038/s41565-024-01655-9. PubMed 38710880.
Backbone
  Vector backbone: pcDNA3.1
  Backbone manufacturer: Invitrogen
  Backbone size w/o insert (bp): 5568
  Total vector size (bp): 8397
  Vector type: Mammalian Expression
  Selectable markers: Neomycin (select with G418)
Growth in bacteria
  Bacterial resistance: Ampicillin, 100 μg/mL
  Growth temperature: 37°C
  Growth strain: DH5alpha
  Copy number: High Copy
Gene/Insert
  Gene/Insert name: SpyTag-Quartet [SARS1]
  Species: Synthetic
  Insert size (bp): 2828
  Entrez Gene: S (a.k.a. sars2, E2)
  Promoter: CMV
  Tag / fusion protein: SpyTag (N terminal on insert)
  Cloning method: Gibson Cloning
  Sequencing primers: 5′ T7 Forward; 3′ BGH Reverse
Terms and licenses: Academic/Nonprofit Terms; Industry Terms: Not Available to Industry
How to cite: SpyTag-Quartet [SARS1] was a gift from Mark Howarth (Addgene plasmid # 214729 ; http://n2t.net/addgene:214729 ; RRID:Addgene_214729)
