>Addgene plasmid #214729 | SpyTag-Quartet [SARS1] | depositor partial sequence | sequence record 418822 | SpyTag-Quartet[SARS1] (2829 bp)
ATGAACACCCAGATCCTGGTGTTCGCCCTGATCGCCATCATTCCCACCAACGCCGACAAGATCGGATCTG
GCGCCCACATCGTGATGGTGGACGCCTACAAGCCTACCAAAGGCAGCGGTGGAAGCGGCGGATCTGGAAC
CGGTAGAGTGGCCCCTAGCAAAGAAGTCGTGCGGTTCCCCAATATCACCAATCTGTGCCCCTTCGGCGAG
GTGTTCAACGCCACCACATTTCCCTCTGTGTACGCCTGGGAGAGAAAGCGGATCAGCAACTGCGTGGCCG
ACTACAGCGTGCTGTACAACAGCACCTCCTTTAGCACCTTCAAGTGCTACGGCGTGTCCGCCACCAAGCT
GAACGATCTGTGCTTCTCCAACGTGTACGCCGACAGCTTCGTGGTCAAGGGCGACGATGTGCGGCAGATT
GCTCCTGGACAGACAGGCGTGATCGCCGATTACAACTACAAGCTGCCTGACGACTTCCTGGGCTGTGTGC
TGGCCTGGAACACCAATAGCAAGGACAGCTCCACCAGCGGCAACTACAACTACCTGTACAGATGGGTCCG
ACGCAGCAAGCTGAATCCCTACGAGAGGGACCTGAGCAACGACATCTATAGCCCTGGCGGCCAGAGCTGT
TCTGCCGTGGGACCCAATTGCTACAACCCTCTGAGGCCCTACGGCTTCTTTACCACAGCTGGCGTGGGCC
ACCAGCCTTACAGAGTGGTGGTGCTGTCATTCGAGCTGCTGAATGCCCCTGCCACAGTGTGTGGCCCTAA
GCTGTCTACCGACCTGATCAAGAACCAGGGGAGTGGTGGGTCCGGGGGTTCGGGACGGGTGTCCCCTACA
CACGAGGTCGTGCGGTTCCCCAATATCACCAACAGATGCCCCTTCGACAAGGTGTTCAACGCCAGCAGAT
TCCCCAACGTGTACGCCTGGGAGCGCACCAAGATCAGCGATTGCGTGGCCGATTACACCGTGCTGTACAA
CTCCACCAGCTTTAGCACCTTTAAGTGCTACGGCGTGTCCCCAAGCAAGCTGATCGACCTGTGCTTCACC
TCTGTGTACGCCGACACCTTCCTGATCCGGTCTAGCGAAGTGCGACAAGTGGCCCCTGGCGAAACAGGCG
TGATCGCCGACTACAACTACAAGCTGCCCGACGACTTCACCGGCTGTGTGATCGCCTGGAATACCGCCAA
GCAGGACCAGGGCCAGTACTACTACAGAAGCAGCAGAAAGACCAAGCTCAAGCCCTTCGAGCGGGACCTG
ACCTCCGATGAGAATGGCGTCAGAACCCTGTCCACCTACGATTTCTACCCCAATGTGCCCATCGAGTACC
AGGCCACCAGAGTGGTGGTGCTGTCTTTCGAACTGCTGAACGCCCCTGCCACAGTGTGTGGCCCTAAACT
GTCTACAGCCCTGGTCAAGAACCAGTGCGTGAACTTCGGCAGCGGCGGAACGGGAGGTAGTGGCCGGGTG
CAGCCCACCGATAGCATCGTGCGGTTCCCCAATATCACCAATCTGTGCCCCTTCGGCGAGGTGTTCAATG
CCACCACATTCGCCTCTGTGTACGCCTGGAACCGGAAGCGGATCAGCAATTGCGTGGCCGACTACTCCGT
GCTGTACAACAGCACCAGCTTCAGCACCTTCAAGTGCTACGGCGTGTCCCCTACCAAGCTGAACGACCTG
TGCTTCACAAACGTGTACGCCGACAGCTTCGTGATCACCGGGGATGAAGTGCGGCAGATTGCCCCTGGAC
AGACAGGCAAGATCGCCGACTACAACTACAAGCTGCCCGACGACTTCACCGGCTGTGTGATTGCCTGGAA
CTCCAAGCACATCGACGCCAAAGAAGGCGGGAACTTCAACTACCTGTACCGGCTGTTCCGGAAGGCCAAC
CTGAAGCCTTTCGAGCGGGATATCTCCACCGAGATCTACCAGGCCGGCAGCAAGCCTTGTAATGGCCAGA
CAGGCCTGAACTGCTACTACCCACTGTACAGATACGGCTTCTACCCCACAGACGGCGTGGGCCACCAGCC
TTATAGAGTGGTGGTGCTGAGCTTCGAGCTGCTGAATGCCCCTGCCACAGTGTGCGGCCCTAAGAAAAGC
ACCAATCTCGTGAAGAACAAATGCGTGAACTTCGGTACGGGTGGCAGTGGAGGGAGCGGGCGCGTGGTCC
CGTCTGGCGACGTAGTGAGATTTCCTAATATAACCAATTTGTGCCCCTTCGGGGAAGTATTTAACGCAAC
GAAATTCCCGTCCGTCTACGCGTGGGAAAGGAAGAAGATAAGTAATTGTGTAGCCGATTATTCTGTCTTG
TATAATTCAACATTCTTCTCAACCTTCAAGTGTTACGGGGTCTCCGCAACAAAACTCAATGATCTCTGCT
TCTCAAACGTGTATGCCGATTCTTTTGTCGTAAAGGGAGATGATGTCAGACAAATCGCGCCCGGGCAAAC
CGGGGTTATCGCAGATTATAACTATAAATTGCCTGACGACTTCATGGGCTGTGTACTTGCCTGGAACACC
CGAAATATCGATGCCACAAGTACCGGGAACTACAATTACAAGTACAGATATCTGAGGCATGGGAAATTGC
GCCCTTTTGAGCGAGATATATCAAATGTTCCCTTTAGCCCTGATGGCAAACCATGTACACCCCCAGCATT
GAACTGCTATTGGCCTCTTAACGATTACGGTTTCTACACAACCACTGGCATTGGATATCAGCCTTACCGT
GTCGTTGTCCTTTCTTTCGAACTCTTGAACGCTCCGGCTACCGTGTGTGGACCTAAACTTTCCACCGATC
TGATTAAGAACCAATGTGTGAACTTTTAG
